Addgene plasmid #85091: p3R112C/T180CHFm
Purpose: Expresses PCNA3 variant (R112C/T180C) fused to heme-FMN domain of P450 BM3 variant (A74G) in E. coli
Depositing lab: Teruyuki Nagamune. Depositing organization: The University of Tokyo. Publication: Immobilization of a Bacterial Cytochrome P450 Monooxygenase System on a Solid Support. Tan CY, Hirakawa H, Suzuki R, Haga T, Iwata F, Nagamune T. Angew Chem Int Ed Engl. 2016 Oct 26. doi: 10.1002/anie.201608033. PubMed 27781345.
Backbone
  Vector backbone: pET-28b(+)
  Backbone manufacturer: Merck Millipore
  Backbone size w/o insert (bp): 5333
  Total vector size (bp): 8081
  Modifications to backbone: N/A
  Vector type: Bacterial Expression
Growth in bacteria
  Bacterial resistance: Kanamycin, 50 μg/mL
  Growth temperature: 37°C
  Growth strain: DH5alpha
  Growth instructions: Supplement with 1% glucose is recommended to suppress leaky expression.
  Copy number: Low Copy
Gene/Insert
  Gene/Insert name: The R112C/T180C variant of PCNA3 fused to Heme-FMN domain of P450 BM3 (alt name: PCNA3(R112C/T180C)-Heme FAD)
  Species: Synthetic; Sulfolobus solfataricus P2, Bacillus megaterium
  Insert size (bp): 2748
  Mutation: R112C/T180C in PCNA3, A74G in heme-FMN domain of P450BM3
  Promoter: T7 promoter
  Tag / fusion protein: His6 tag (N terminal on backbone)
  Cloning method: Unknown
  Sequencing primers: 5′ T7; 3′ T7 Terminal
Terms and licenses: Academic/Nonprofit Terms; Industry Terms: Not Available to Industry
Depositor comments: The plasmid was obtained from p3R112C/T180C-GG (Plasmid #85093) and pBsaHFm (Plasmid #85103) by Golden Gate assembly.
How to cite: p3R112C/T180CHFm was a gift from Teruyuki Nagamune (Addgene plasmid # 85091 ; http://n2t.net/addgene:85091 ; RRID:Addgene_85091)
