[The description below was written by a language model from this plasmid's Addgene catalogue record and pLannotate feature annotations shown in this document.]
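Description:
p3R112C/T180CHFm is a bacterial expression plasmid of about 8.1 kb built on the pET-28b(+) backbone for producing a recombinant fusion protein in E. coli. It replicates from a ColE1/pBR322-type origin accompanied by the bom region and the rop gene, consistent with the low copy number recorded. It is selected with kanamycin through the aph(3')-Ia resistance gene, and it also carries an f1 phage origin. The short tetracycline-resistance and AmpR-promoter hits in the annotation are backbone remnants, not functional markers.

The expression cassette is the standard pET arrangement. A T7 promoter is followed by a lac operator and the T7 gene 10 ribosome binding site, with a plasmid-borne lacI gene supplying repressor, so transcription depends on a host providing T7 RNA polymerase and is inducible with IPTG. It ends at the T7 terminator. The open reading frame begins with the backbone's N-terminal His6 tag and thrombin cleavage site. It continues into PCNA3, a sliding-clamp subunit from Sulfolobus (Saccharolobus) solfataricus that carries R112C and T180C substitutions. PCNA3 is fused at its C-terminus to the heme-FMN portion of Bacillus megaterium cytochrome P450 BM3 (CYP102A1) bearing an A74G mutation. The alternative insert name mentions "Heme FAD", but the purpose and mutation fields both specify the heme-FMN domain. A His-tag fragment is also annotated downstream of the insert; the record does not indicate whether it is translated.

According to the depositor, the plasmid was made by Golden Gate assembly from two parent plasmids. The associated publication concerns immobilisation of a bacterial P450 monooxygenase system on a solid support, which suggests that PCNA3 serves as an assembly scaffold for the P450 domains. The record does not state the specific role of the introduced cysteines.
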