Features (pLannotate 1.2.2; 22 found; start..end, strand, type, name):
     12..467     +  rep_origin     f1 ori (sequence partly withheld): f1 bacteriophage origin of replication; arrow indicates direction of (+) strand synthesis
    494..551     +  promoter       AmpR promoter (fragment): bla
    560..1375    -  CDS            KanR: aminoglycoside phosphotransferase; aph(3')-Ia; confers resistance to kanamycin in bacteria or G418 (Geneticin®) in eukaryotes
   1497..2085    +  rep_origin     ori: high-copy-number ColE1/pMB1/pBR322/pUC origin of replication
   2271..2413    -  misc_feature   bom: basis of mobility region from pBR322
   2515..2706    -  CDS            rop: Rop protein, which maintains plasmids at low copy number; rop
   2723..3103    +  CDS            YPB1_ECOLX: Protein predicted: Swiss-Prot protein existence level 4. From Escherichia coli.
   3175..3466    -  CDS            TcR (fragment): tetracycline efflux protein; tet; confers resistance to tetracycline
   3481..3502    -  protein_bind   CAP binding site: CAP binding activates transcription in the presence of cAMP. E. coli catabolite activator protein
   3515..4597    -  CDS            lacI: lac repressor; lacI; The lac repressor binds to the lac operator to inhibit transcription in E. coli. This inhibition can be relieved by adding lactose or isopropyl-β-D-thiogalactopyranoside (IPTG).
   4598..4675    -  promoter       lacI promoter: lacI
   4683..4962    -  CDS            TcR (fragment): tetracycline efflux protein; tet; confers resistance to tetracycline
   4984..5002    +  promoter       T7 promoter: promoter for bacteriophage T7 RNA polymerase
   5003..5027    +  protein_bind   lac operator: The lac repressor binds to the lac operator to inhibit transcription in E. coli. This inhibition can be relieved by adding lactose or isopropyl-β-D-thiogalactopyranoside (IPTG). lac repressor encoded by lacI
   5042..5064    +  RBS            RBS: efficient ribosome binding site from bacteriophage T7 gene 10 (Olins and Rangwala, 1989)
   5083..5099    +  CDS            capTEV™ (fragment): composite tag for in vivo biotinylation, TEV protease cleavage, and 6xHis tagging
   5110..5127    +  CDS            thrombin site: thrombin recognition and cleavage site
   5176..5907    +  CDS            pcn3: PCNA3_SACS2 - Also known as pcnA-1. Experimental evidence at protein level: Swiss-Prot protein existence level 1. One of the sliding clamp subunits that acts as a moving platform for DNA processing. Responsible for tethering the catalytic subunit of DNA polymerase to DNA during high-speed replication. DNA polymerase I, DNA ligase and the flap endonuclease may be constitutively associated with the PCNA heterotrimer forming a scanning complex able to couple DNA synthesis and Okazaki fragment maturation. Heterotrimer stimulates the Holliday junction resolvase Hjc. From Saccharolobus solfataricus
   5917..7875    +  CDS            cyp102A1 (fragment): CPXB_BACMB - Also known as cyp102. Experimental evidence at protein level: Swiss-Prot protein existence level 1. Functions as a fatty acid monooxygenase (PubMed:3106359, PubMed:1727637, PubMed:16566047, PubMed:7578081, PubMed:11695892, PubMed:14653735, PubMed:16403573, PubMed:18004886, PubMed:17077084, PubMed:17868686, PubMed:18298086, PubMed:18619466, PubMed:18721129, PubMed:19492389, PubMed:20180779, PubMed:21110374, PubMed:21875028). Catalyzes hydroxylation of fatty acids at omega-1, omega-2 and omega-3 positions (PubMed:1727637, PubMed:21875028). Shows activity toward medium and long-chain
   7925..7942    +  CDS            9xHis (fragment): 9xHis affinity tag
   7952..8001    +  CDS            SET1 (fragment): solubility-enhancement tag derived from T7 phage gene 10B
   8009..8056    +  terminator     T7 terminator: transcription terminator for bacteriophage T7 RNA polymerase
>Addgene plasmid #85091 | p3R112C/T180CHFm | depositor full sequence | sequence record 164485 | p3R112C/T180CHFm sequence 8081 bps
TGGCGAATGGG
[124 nt withheld, positions 12-135]
C
[91 nt withheld, positions 137-227]
A
[49 nt withheld, positions 229-277]
CCTTTGACGTTGGAGTCCACGTTCTTT
[37 nt withheld, positions 305-341]
ACCCTATCTCGGTCTATTCTTTTGATTTATAAGGGATTTTGCCGATTTCGGCCTATTGGTTAAAAAATGA
GCTGATTTAACAAAAATTTAACGCGAATTTTAACAAAATATTAACGTTTACAATTTCAGGTGGCACTTTT
CGGGGAAATGTGCGCGGAACCCCTATTTGTTTATTTTTCTAAATACATTCAAATATGTATCCGCTCATGA
ATTAATTCTTAGAAAAACTCATCGAGCATCAAATGAAACTGCAATTTATTCATATCAGGATTATCAATAC
CATATTTTTGAAAAAGCCGTTTCTGTAATGAAGGAGAAAACTCACCGAGGCAGTTCCATAGGATGGCAAG
ATCCTGGTATCGGTCTGCGATTCCGACTCGTCCAACATCAATACAACCTATTAATTTCCCCTCGTCAAAA
ATAAGGTTATCAAGTGAGAAATCACCATGAGTGACGACTGAATCCGGTGAGAATGGCAAAAGTTTATGCA
TTTCTTTCCAGACTTGTTCAACAGGCCAGCCATTACGCTCGTCATCAAAATCACTCGCATCAACCAAACC
GTTATTCATTCGTGATTGCGCCTGAGCGAGACGAAATACGCGATCGCTGTTAAAAGGACAATTACAAACA
GGAATCGAATGCAACCGGCGCAGGAACACTGCCAGCGCATCAACAATATTTTCACCTGAATCAGGATATT
CTTCTAATACCTGGAATGCTGTTTTCCCGGGGATCGCAGTGGTGAGTAACCATGCATCATCAGGAGTACG
GATAAAATGCTTGATGGTCGGAAGAGGCATAAATTCCGTCAGCCAGTTTAGTCTGACCATCTCATCTGTA
ACATCATTGGCAACGCTACCTTTGCCATGTTTCAGAAACAACTCTGGCGCATCGGGCTTCCCATACAATC
GATAGATTGTCGCACCTGATTGCCCGACATTATCGCGAGCCCATTTATACCCATATAAATCAGCATCCAT
GTTGGAATTTAATCGCGGCCTAGAGCAAGACGTTTCCCGTTGAATATGGCTCATAACACCCCTTGTATTA
CTGTTTATGTAAGCAGACAGTTTTATTGTTCATGACCAAAATCCCTTAACGTGAGTTTTCGTTCCACTGA
GCGTCAGACCCCGTAGAAAAGATCAAAGGATCTTCTTGAGATCCTTTTTTTCTGCGCGTAATCTGCTGCT
TGCAAACAAAAAAACCACCGCTACCAGCGGTGGTTTGTTTGCCGGATCAAGAGCTACCAACTCTTTTTCC
GAAGGTAACTGGCTTCAGCAGAGCGCAGATACCAAATACTGTCCTTCTAGTGTAGCCGTAGTTAGGCCAC
CACTTCAAGAACTCTGTAGCACCGCCTACATACCTCGCTCTGCTAATCCTGTTACCAGTGGCTGCTGCCA
GTGGCGATAAGTCGTGTCTTACCGGGTTGGACTCAAGACGATAGTTACCGGATAAGGCGCAGCGGTCGGG
CTGAACGGGGGGTTCGTGCACACAGCCCAGCTTGGAGCGAACGACCTACACCGAACTGAGATACCTACAG
CGTGAGCTATGAGAAAGCGCCACGCTTCCCGAAGGGAGAAAGGCGGACAGGTATCCGGTAAGCGGCAGGG
TCGGAACAGGAGAGCGCACGAGGGAGCTTCCAGGGGGAAACGCCTGGTATCTTTATAGTCCTGTCGGGTT
TCGCCACCTCTGACTTGAGCGTCGATTTTTGTGATGCTCGTCAGGGGGGCGGAGCCTATGGAAAAACGCC
AGCAACGCGGCCTTTTTACGGTTCCTGGCCTTTTGCTGGCCTTTTGCTCACATGTTCTTTCCTGCGTTAT
CCCCTGATTCTGTGGATAACCGTATTACCGCCTTTGAGTGAGCTGATACCGCTCGCCGCAGCCGAACGAC
CGAGCGCAGCGAGTCAGTGAGCGAGGAAGCGGAAGAGCGCCTGATGCGGTATTTTCTCCTTACGCATCTG
TGCGGTATTTCACACCGCATATATGGTGCACTCTCAGTACAATCTGCTCTGATGCCGCATAGTTAAGCCA
GTATACACTCCGCTATCGCTACGTGACTGGGTCATGGCTGCGCCCCGACACCCGCCAACACCCGCTGACG
CGCCCTGACGGGCTTGTCTGCTCCCGGCATCCGCTTACAGACAAGCTGTGACCGTCTCCGGGAGCTGCAT
GTGTCAGAGGTTTTCACCGTCATCACCGAAACGCGCGAGGCAGCTGCGGTAAAGCTCATCAGCGTGGTCG
TGAAGCGATTCACAGATGTCTGCCTGTTCATCCGCGTCCAGCTCGTTGAGTTTCTCCAGAAGCGTTAATG
TCTGGCTTCTGATAAAGCGGGCCATGTTAAGGGCGGTTTTTTCCTGTTTGGTCACTGATGCCTCCGTGTA
AGGGGGATTTCTGTTCATGGGGGTAATGATACCGATGAAACGAGAGAGGATGCTCACGATACGGGTTACT
GATGATGAACATGCCCGGTTACTGGAACGTTGTGAGGGTAAACAACTGGCGGTATGGATGCGGCGGGACC
AGAGAAAAATCACTCAGGGTCAATGCCAGCGCTTCGTTAATACAGATGTAGGTGTTCCACAGGGTAGCCA
GCAGCATCCTGCGATGCAGATCCGGAACATAATGGTGCAGGGCGCTGACTTCCGCGTTTCCAGACTTTAC
GAAACACGGAAACCGAAGACCATTCATGTTGTTGCTCAGGTCGCAGACGTTTTGCAGCAGCAGTCGCTTC
ACGTTCGCTCGCGTATCGGTGATTCATTCTGCTAACCAGTAAGGCAACCCCGCCAGCCTAGCCGGGTCCT
CAACGACAGGAGCACGATCATGCGCACCCGTGGGGCCGCCATGCCGGCGATAATGGCCTGCTTCTCGCCG
AAACGTTTGGTGGCGGGACCAGTGACGAAGGCTTGAGCGAGGGCGTGCAAGATTCCGAATACCGCAAGCG
ACAGGCCGATCATCGTCGCGCTCCAGCGAAAGCGGTCCTCGCCGAAAATGACCCAGAGCGCTGCCGGCAC
CTGTCCTACGAGTTGCATGATAAAGAAGACAGTCATAAGTGCGGCGACGATAGTCATGCCCCGCGCCCAC
CGGAAGGAGCTGACTGGGTTGAAGGCTCTCAAGGGCATCGGTCGAGATCCCGGTGCCTAATGAGTGAGCT
AACTTACATTAATTGCGTTGCGCTCACTGCCCGCTTTCCAGTCGGGAAACCTGTCGTGCCAGCTGCATTA
ATGAATCGGCCAACGCGCGGGGAGAGGCGGTTTGCGTATTGGGCGCCAGGGTGGTTTTTCTTTTCACCAG
TGAGACGGGCAACAGCTGATTGCCCTTCACCGCCTGGCCCTGAGAGAGTTGCAGCAAGCGGTCCACGCTG
GTTTGCCCCAGCAGGCGAAAATCCTGTTTGATGGTGGTTAACGGCGGGATATAACATGAGCTGTCTTCGG
TATCGTCGTATCCCACTACCGAGATATCCGCACCAACGCGCAGCCCGGACTCGGTAATGGCGCGCATTGC
GCCCAGCGCCATCTGATCGTTGGCAACCAGCATCGCAGTGGGAACGATGCCCTCATTCAGCATTTGCATG
GTTTGTTGAAAACCGGACATGGCACTCCAGTCGCCTTCCCGTTCCGCTATCGGCTGAATTTGATTGCGAG
TGAGATATTTATGCCAGCCAGCCAGACGCAGACGCGCCGAGACAGAACTTAATGGGCCCGCTAACAGCGC
GATTTGCTGGTGACCCAATGCGACCAGATGCTCCACGCCCAGTCGCGTACCGTCTTCATGGGAGAAAATA
ATACTGTTGATGGGTGTCTGGTCAGAGACATCAAGAAATAACGCCGGAACATTAGTGCAGGCAGCTTCCA
CAGCAATGGCATCCTGGTCATCCAGCGGATAGTTAATGATCAGCCCACTGACGCGTTGCGCGAGAAGATT
GTGCACCGCCGCTTTACAGGCTTCGACGCCGCTTCGTTCTACCATCGACACCACCACGCTGGCACCCAGT
TGATCGGCGCGAGATTTAATCGCCGCGACAATTTGCGACGGCGCGTGCAGGGCCAGACTGGAGGTGGCAA
CGCCAATCAGCAACGACTGTTTGCCCGCCAGTTGTTGTGCCACGCGGTTGGGAATGTAATTCAGCTCCGC
CATCGCCGCTTCCACTTTTTCCCGCGTTTTCGCAGAAACGTGGCTGGCCTGGTTCACCACGCGGGAAACG
GTCTGATAAGAGACACCGGCATACTCTGCGACATCGTATAACGTTACTGGTTTCACATTCACCACCCTGA
ATTGACTCTCTTCCGGGCGCTATCATGCCATACCGCGAAAGGTTTTGCGCCATTCGATGGTGTCCGGGAT
CTCGACGCTCTCCCTTATGCGACTCCTGCATTAGGAAGCAGCCCAGTAGTAGGTTGAGGCCGTTGAGCAC
CGCCGCCGCAAGGAATGGTGCATGCAAGGAGATGGCGCCCAACAGTCCCCCGGCCACGGGGCCTGCCACC
ATACCCACGCCGAAACAAGCGCTCATGAGCCCGAAGTGGCGAGCCCGATCTTCCCCATCGGTGATGTCGG
CGATATAGGCGCCAGCAACCGCACCTGTGGCGCCGGTGATGCCGGCCACGATGCGTCCGGCGTAGAGGAT
CGAGATCTCGATCCCGCGAAATTAATACGACTCACTATAGGGGAATTGTGAGCGGATAACAATTCCCCTC
TAGAAATAATTTTGTTTAACTTTAAGAAGGAGATATACCATGGGCAGCAGCCATCATCATCATCATCACA
GCAGCGGCCTGGTGCCGCGCGGCAGCCATATGATCTACCTGAAATCTTTCGAACGTAACATCCGCCTGAT
CAATATGAAAGTGGTTTACGATGATGTTCGTGTGCTGAAAGATATTATCCAGGCGCTGGCCCGCCTGGTT
GATGAAGCCGTGCTGAAATTCAAACAGGATAGCGTTGAACTGGTGGCACTGGATCGTGCGCATATTAGCC
TGATCTCTGTTAACCTGCCGCGCGAAATGTTCAAAGAATACGATGTGAACGATGAATTTAAATTCGGTTT
CAACACCCAGTACCTGATGAAAATCCTGAAAGTTGCAAAACGTAAAGAAGCCATTGAAATCGCAAGTGAA
AGCCCGGATAGTGTGATTATCAACATTATCGGCAGCACCAATCGTGAATTTAACGTTTGCAATCTGGAAG
TGTCTGAACAGGAAATTCCGGAAATCAACCTGCAGTTCGATATTAGTGCGACGATCAGCTCTGATGGTTT
TAAAAGTGCCATCAGCGAAGTTTCTACCGTGACGGATAATGTGGTTGTGGAAGGTCACGAAGATCGCATT
CTGATCAAAGCAGAAGGCGAAAGCGAAGTTGAAGTGGAATTTTCTAAAGATTGCGGCGGTCTGCAGGATC
TGGAATTTAGTAAAGAAAGCAAAAATTCTTACAGTGCGGAATACCTGGATGATGTTCTGTCTCTGACGAA
ACTGAGTGATTACGTGAAAATCAGCTTCGGCAACCAGAAACCGCTGCAGCTGTTTTTCAATATGGAAGGC
GGTGGCAAAGTTACGTACCTGCTGGCGCCGAAAGTGGGAGGTAGCATGACAATTAAAGAAATGCCTCAGC
CAAAAACGTTTGGAGAGCTTAAAAATTTACCGTTATTAAACACAGATAAACCGGTTCAAGCTTTGATGAA
AATTGCGGATGAATTAGGAGAAATCTTTAAATTCGAGGCGCCTGGTCGTGTAACGCGCTACTTATCAAGT
CAGCGTCTAATTAAAGAAGCATGCGATGAATCACGCTTTGATAAAAACTTAAGTCAAGGCCTTAAATTTG
TACGTGATTTTGCAGGAGACGGGTTATTTACAAGCTGGACGCATGAAAAAAATTGGAAAAAAGCGCATAA
TATCTTACTTCCAAGCTTCAGTCAGCAGGCAATGAAAGGCTATCATGCGATGATGGTCGATATCGCCGTG
CAGCTTGTTCAAAAGTGGGAGCGTCTAAATGCAGATGAGCATATTGAAGTACCGGAAGACATGACACGTT
TAACGCTTGATACAATTGGTCTTTGCGGCTTTAACTATCGCTTTAACAGCTTTTACCGAGATCAGCCTCA
TCCATTTATTACAAGTATGGTCCGTGCACTGGATGAAGCAATGAACAAGCTGCAGCGAGCAAATCCAGAC
GACCCAGCTTATGATGAAAACAAGCGCCAGTTTCAAGAAGATATCAAGGTGATGAACGACCTAGTAGATA
AAATTATTGCAGATCGCAAAGCAAGCGGTGAACAAAGCGATGATTTATTAACGCATATGCTAAACGGAAA
AGATCCAGAAACGGGTGAGCCGCTTGATGACGAGAACATTCGCTATCAAATTATTACATTCTTAATTGCG
GGACACGAAACAACAAGTGGTCTTTTATCATTTGCGCTGTATTTCTTAGTGAAAAATCCACATGTATTAC
AAAAAGCAGCAGAAGAAGCAGCACGAGTTCTAGTAGATCCTGTTCCAAGCTACAAACAAGTCAAACAGCT
TAAATATGTCGGCATGGTCTTAAACGAAGCGCTGCGCTTATGGCCAACTGCTCCTGCGTTTTCCCTATAT
GCAAAAGAAGATACGGTGCTTGGAGGAGAATATCCTTTAGAAAAAGGCGACGAACTAATGGTTCTGATTC
CTCAGCTTCACCGTGATAAAACAATTTGGGGAGACGATGTGGAAGAGTTCCGTCCAGAGCGTTTTGAAAA
TCCAAGTGCGATTCCGCAGCATGCGTTTAAACCGTTTGGAAACGGTCAGCGTGCGTGTATCGGTCAGCAG
TTCGCTCTTCATGAAGCAACGCTGGTACTTGGTATGATGCTAAAACACTTTGACTTTGAAGATCATACAA
ACTACGAGCTGGATATTAAAGAAACTTTAACGTTAAAACCTGAAGGCTTTGTGGTAAAAGCAAAATCGAA
AAAAATTCCGCTTGGCGGTATTCCTTCACCTAGCACTGAACAGTCTGCTAAAAAAGTACGCAAAAAGGCA
GAAAACGCTCATAATACGCCGCTGCTTGTGCTATACGGTTCAAATATGGGAACAGCTGAAGGAACGGCGC
GTGATTTAGCAGATATTGCAATGAGCAAAGGATTTGCACCGCAGGTCGCAACGCTTGATTCACACGCCGG
AAATCTTCCGCGCGAAGGAGCTGTATTAATTGTAACGGCGTCTTATAACGGTCATCCGCCTGATAACGCA
AAGCAATTTGTCGACTGGTTAGACCAAGCGTCTGCTGATGAAGTAAAAGGCGTTCGCTACTCCGTATTTG
GATGCGGCGATAAAAACTGGGCTACTACGTATCAAAAAGTGCCTGCTTTTATCGATGAAACGCTTGCCGC
TAAAGGGGCAGAAAACATCGCTGACCGCGGTGAAGCAGATGCAAGCGACGACTTTGAAGGCACATATGAA
GAATGGCGTGAACATATGTGGAGTGACGTAGCAGCCTACTTTAACCTCGACATTGAAAACAGTGAAGATA
ATAAATCTACTCTTTCACTTCAATTTGTCGACAGCGCCGCGGATTGAGGATCCGAATTCGAGCTCCGTCG
ACAAGCTTGCGGCCGCACTCGAGCACCACCACCACCACCACTGAGATCCGGCTGCTAACAAAGCCCGAAA
GGAAGCTGAGTTGGCTGCTGCCACCGCTGAGCAATAACTAGCATAACCCCTTGGGGCCTCTAAACGGGTC
TTGAGGGGTTTTTTGCTGAAAGGAGGAACTATATCCGGAT
