>Addgene plasmid #85091 | p3R112C/T180CHFm | addgene partial sequence | sequence record 167120 | T7 5'-TAATACGACTCACTATAGGG-3'
ATTCCCCTCTAGAAATAATTTTGTTTAACTTTAAGAAGGAGATATACCATGGGCAGCAGCCATCATCATC
ATCATCACAGCAGCGGCCTGGTGCCGCGCGGCAGCCATATGATCTACCTGAAATCTTTCGAACGTAACAT
CCGCCTGATCAATATGAAAGTGGTTTACGATGATGTTCGTGTGCTGAAAGATATTATCCAGGCGCTGGCC
CGCCTGGTTGATGAAGCCGTGCTGAAATTCAAACAGGATAGCGTTGAACTGGTGGCACTGGATCGTGCGC
ATATTAGCCTGATCTCTGTTAACCTGCCGCGCGAAATGTTCAAAGAATACGATGTGAACGATGAATTTAA
ATTCGGTTTCAACACCCAGTACCTGATGAAAATCCTGAAAGTTGCAAAACGTAAAGAAGCCATTGAAATC
GCAAGTGAAAGCCCGGATAGTGTGATTATCAACATTATCGGCAGCACCAATCGTGAATTTAACGTTTGCA
ATCTGGAAGTGTCTGAACAGGAAATTCCGGAAATCAACCTGCAGTTCGATATTAGTGCGACGATCAGCTC
TGATGGTTTTAAAAGTGCCATCAGCGAAGTTTCTACCGTGACGGATAATGTGGTTGTGGAAGGTCACGAA
GATCGCATTCTGATCAAAGCAGAAGGCGAAAGCGAAGTTGAAGTGGAATTTTCTAAAGATTGCGGCGGTC
TGCAGGATCTGGAATTTAGTAAAGAAAGCAAAAATTCTTACAGTGCGGAATACCTGGATGATGTTCTGTC
TCTGACGAAACTGAGTGATTACGTGAAAATCAGCTTCGGCAACCAGAAACCGCTGCAGCTGTTTTTCAAT
ATGGAAGGCGGTGGCAAAGTTACGTACCTGCTGGCGCCGAAAGTGGGAGGTAGCATGACAATTAAAGAAA
TGCCTCAGCCAAAAACGTTTGGAGAGCTTAAAAATTTACCGTTATTAAACACAGATAAACCGGTTCAAGC
TTTGATGAAAATTGCGGATGAATTAGGAGAAATCTTTAAATTCGAG
