>Addgene plasmid #85091 | p3R112C/T180CHFm | addgene partial sequence | sequence record 167122 | T7term 5'-GCTAGTTATTGCTCAGCGG-3'
CTTCCTTTCGGGCTTTGTTAGCAGCCGGATCTCAGTGGTGGTGGTGGTGGTGCTCGAGTGCGGCCGCAAG
CTTGTCGACGGAGCTCGAATTCGGATCCTCAATCCGCGGCGCTGTCGACAAATTGAAGTGAAAGAGTAGA
TTTATTATCTTCACTGTTTTCAATGTCGAGGTTAAAGTAGGCTGCTACGTCACTCCACATATGTTCACGC
CATTCTTCATATGTGCCTTCAAAGTCGTCGCTTGCATCTGCTTCACCGCGGTCAGCGATGTTTTCTGCCC
CTTTAGCGGCAAGCGTTTCATCGATAAAAGCAGGCACTTTTTGATACGTAGTAGCCCAGTTTTTATCGCC
GCATCCAAATACGGAGTAGCGAACGCCTTTTACTTCATCAGCAGACGCTTGGTCTAACCAGTCGACAAAT
TGCTTTGCGTTATCAGGCGGATGACCGTTATAAGACGCCGTTACAATTAATACAGCTCCTTCGCGCGGAA
GATTTCCGGCGTGTGAATCAAGCGTTGCGACCTGCGGTGCAAATCCTTTGCTCATTGCAATATCTGCTAA
ATCACGCGCCGTTCCTTCAGCTGTTCCCATATTTGAACCGTATAGCACAAGCAGCGGCGTATTATGAGCG
TTTTCTGCCTTTTTGCGTACTTTTTTAGCAGACTGTTCAGTGCTAGGTGAAGGAATACCGCCAAGCGGAA
TTTTTTTCGATTTTGCTTTTACCACAAAGCCTTCAGGTTTTAACGTTAAAGTTTCTTTAATATCCAGCTC
GTAGTTTGTATGATCTTCAAAGTCAAAGTGTTTTAGCATCATACCAAGTACCAGCGTTGCTTCATGAAGA
GCGAACTGCTGACCGATACACGCACGCTGACCGTTTCCAAACGGTTTAAACGCATGCTGCGGAATCGCAC
TTGGATTTTCAAAACGCTCTGGACGGAACTCTTCCACATCGTCTCCCCAAATTGTTTTATCACGGTGAAG
CTGAGGAATCAGAACCATTAGTTCGTCGCCTTTTTCTAAAGGATATTCTCCTCCAAGCACCGTATCTTCT
TTTGCATATAGGG
