>Addgene plasmid #85091 | p3R112C/T180CHFm | addgene partial sequence | sequence record 168499 | bP450-F 5'-GCCAAAAACGTTTGGAGAGC-3'
AGATAAACCGGTTCAAGCTTTGATGAAAATTGCGGATGAATTAGGAGAAATCTTTAAATTCGAGGCGCCT
GGTCGTGTAACGCGCTACTTATCAAGTCAGCGTCTAATTAAAGAAGCATGCGATGAATCACGCTTTGATA
AAAACTTAAGTCAAGGCCTTAAATTTGTACGTGATTTTGCAGGAGACGGGTTATTTACAAGCTGGACGCA
TGAAAAAAATTGGAAAAAAGCGCATAATATCTTACTTCCAAGCTTCAGTCAGCAGGCAATGAAAGGCTAT
CATGCGATGATGGTCGATATCGCCGTGCAGCTTGTTCAAAAGTGGGAGCGTCTAAATGCAGATGAGCATA
TTGAAGTACCGGAAGACATGACACGTTTAACGCTTGATACAATTGGTCTTTGCGGCTTTAACTATCGCTT
TAACAGCTTTTACCGAGATCAGCCTCATCCATTTATTACAAGTATGGTCCGTGCACTGGATGAAGCAATG
AACAAGCTGCAGCGAGCAAATCCAGACGACCCAGCTTATGATGAAAACAAGCGCCAGTTTCAAGAAGATA
TCAAGGTGATGAACGACCTAGTAGATAAAATTATTGCAGATCGCAAAGCAAGCGGTGAACAAAGCGATGA
TTTATTAACGCATATGCTAAACGGAAAAGATCCAGAAACGGGTGAGCCGCTTGATGACGAGAACATTCGC
TATCAAATTATTACATTCTTAATTGCGGGACACGAAACAACAAGTGGTCTTTTATCATTTGCGCTGTATT
TCTTAGTGAAAAATCCACATGTATTACAAAAAGCAGCAGAAGAAGCAGCACGAGTTCTAGTAGATCCTGT
TCCAAGCTACAAACAAGTCAAACAGCTTAAATATGTCGGCATGGTCTTAAACGAAGCGCTGCGCTTATGG
CCAACTGCTCCTGCGTTTTCCCTATATGCAAAAGA
